Addgene plasmid #56343: mPapaya-Calnexin-N-14
Purpose: Localization: Endoplasmic Reticulum, Excitation: 530, Emission: 541
Depositing lab: Michael Davidson. Depositing organization: Florida State University, Tallahassee. Publication: An engineered monomeric Zoanthus sp. yellow fluorescent protein. Hoi H, Howe ES, Ding Y, Zhang W, Baird MA, Sell BR, Allen JR, Davidson MW, Campbell RE. Chem Biol. 2013 Oct 24;20(10):1296-304. doi: 10.1016/j.chembiol.2013.08.008. Epub 2013 Oct 3. PubMed 24094838.
Backbone
  Vector backbone: mPapaya-N1
  Backbone size w/o insert (bp): 4750
  Vector type: Mammalian Expression
  Selectable markers: Neomycin (select with G418)
Growth in bacteria
  Bacterial resistance: Kanamycin, 50 μg/mL
  Growth temperature: 37°C
  Growth strain: DH5alpha
  Copy number: High Copy
Gene/Insert
  Gene/Insert name: Calnexin (alt name: NM_001746.3)
  Species: H. sapiens (human)
  Mutation: I474N in Calnexin
  Entrez Gene: CANX (a.k.a. CNX, IP90, P90)
  Promoter: CMV
  Tag / fusion protein: mPapaya (C terminal on backbone)
  Cloning method: Unknown
  Sequencing primers: 5′ CMV-F; 3′ SV40pA-R
Terms and licenses: Academic/Nonprofit Terms; Industry Terms: Not Available to Industry
Depositor comments: . Excitation = 530; Emission = 541
How to cite: mPapaya-Calnexin-N-14 was a gift from Michael Davidson (Addgene plasmid # 56343 ; http://n2t.net/addgene:56343 ; RRID:Addgene_56343)
