[The description below was written by a language model from this plasmid's Addgene catalogue record and pLannotate feature annotations shown in this document.]
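Description:
mPapaya-Calnexin-N-14 is a mammalian expression plasmid built on the mPapaya-N1 backbone, an N1-style fusion vector in which a gene of interest is placed upstream of, and in frame with, a fluorescent protein. It is maintained in E. coli as a high-copy plasmid through a ColE1/pUC-type origin and also carries an f1 phage origin. A single NeoR/KanR (Tn5 aminoglycoside phosphotransferase) gene serves both hosts: a bacterial bla-type promoter drives kanamycin resistance in bacteria, while the adjacent SV40 enhancer/early promoter, paired with an HSV TK polyadenylation signal, allows G418 selection of stably transfected mammalian cells. The sequenced record is 6,490 nt. Short annotated fragments of ble, SV40 large T antigen and a bGH poly(A) signal appear to be partial backbone matches rather than functional parts.

The expression cassette uses the human CMV immediate-early enhancer and promoter to drive human calnexin (CANX), followed by a short linker and the mPapaya coding sequence at the C terminus, and ends with the SV40 poly(A) signal. The "14" in the name probably refers to the linker length, which fits the gap between the two coding regions, although the record does not say so. The calnexin insert is recorded as carrying an I474N substitution. Calnexin is a calcium-binding chaperone involved in glycoprotein folding and quality control in the endoplasmic reticulum, so the fusion carries the fluorophore to that compartment. mPapaya is a monomeric yellow fluorescent protein engineered from a Zoanthus sp. protein, with listed excitation and emission maxima of 530 and 541 nm. The automated annotation matched it to the related variant mPapaya0.6. The plasmid is intended as an endoplasmic reticulum localization marker for fluorescence imaging of mammalian cells.
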