Features (pLannotate 1.2.2; 16 found; start..end, strand, type, name):
      1..304     +  enhancer       CMV enhancer: human cytomegalovirus immediate early enhancer
    305..508     +  promoter       CMV promoter: human cytomegalovirus (CMV) immediate early promoter
    531..558     +  misc_feature   MCS (fragment): multiple cloning site
    565..2340    +  CDS            CANX: CALX_HUMAN - Experimental evidence at protein level: Swiss-Prot protein existence level 1. Calcium-binding protein that interacts with newly synthesized glycoproteins in the endoplasmic reticulum. It may act in assisting protein assembly and/or in the retention within the ER of unassembled protein subunits. It seems to play a major role in the quality control apparatus of the ER by the retention of incorrectly folded proteins. Associated with partial T-cell antigen receptor complexes that escape the ER of immature thymocytes, it may function as a signaling complex regulating thymocyte maturati
   2383..3093    +  CDS            mPapaya0.6: mPapaya0.6 is a fluorescent protein published in 2013, derived from Zoanthus sp.. It is reported to be a monomer.
   3112..3195    +  CDS            large T antigen (fragment): large T antigen from SV40 (simian virus 40)
   3218..3339    +  polyA_signal   SV40 poly(A) signal: SV40 polyadenylation signal
   3373..3801    -  rep_origin     f1 ori (sequence partly withheld): f1 bacteriophage origin of replication; arrow indicates direction of (+) strand synthesis
   3828..3932    +  promoter       AmpR promoter: bla
   3934..4291    +  promoter       SV40 promoter: SV40 enhancer and early promoter
   4326..5120    +  CDS            NeoR/KanR: aminoglycoside phosphotransferase from Tn5; aph(3')-II (or nptII); confers resistance to neomycin, kanamycin, and G418 (Geneticin®)
   5141..5293    +  CDS            ble (fragment): BLE_KLEPN - Experimental evidence at protein level: Swiss-Prot protein existence level 1. Binding protein with a strong affinity to the bleomycin family of antibiotics. Binds to CL990; an antimitotic-antibiotic compound. From Klebsiella pneumoniae.
   5352..5399    +  polyA_signal   HSV TK poly(A) signal: herpes simplex virus thymidine kinase polyadenylation signal (Cole and Stacy, 1985)
   5490..5506    -  polyA_signal   bGH poly(A) signal (fragment): bovine growth hormone polyadenylation signal
   5728..6316    +  rep_origin     ori: high-copy-number ColE1/pMB1/pBR322/pUC origin of replication
   6431..6490    +  enhancer       CMV enhancer (fragment): human cytomegalovirus immediate early enhancer
>Addgene plasmid #56343 | mPapaya-Calnexin-N-14 | addgene full sequence | sequence record 226528 | Addgene NGS Result
CGTTACATAACTTACGGTAAATGGCCCGCCTGGCTGACCGCCCAACGACCCCCGCCCATTGACGTCAATA
ATGACGTATGTTCCCATAGTAACGCCAATAGGGACTTTCCATTGACGTCAATGGGTGGAGTATTTACGGT
AAACTGCCCACTTGGCAGTACATCAAGTGTATCATATGCCAAGTACGCCCCCTATTGACGTCAATGACGG
TAAATGGCCCGCCTGGCATTATGCCCAGTACATGACCTTATGGGACTTTCCTACTTGGCAGTACATCTAC
GTATTAGTCATCGCTATTACCATGGTGATGCGGTTTTGGCAGTACATCAATGGGCGTGGATAGCGGTTTG
ACTCACGGGGATTTCCAAGTCTCCACCCCATTGACGTCAATGGGAGTTTGTTTTGGCACCAAAATCAACG
GGACTTTCCAAAATGTCGTAACAACTCCGCCCCATTGACGCAAATGGGCGGTAGGCGTGTACGGTGGGAG
GTCTATATAAGCAGAGCTGGTTTAGTGAACCGTCAGATCCGCTAGCGCTACCGGACTCAGATCTCGAGAC
CGCCATGGAAGGGAAGTGGTTGCTGTGTATGTTACTGGTGCTTGGAACTGCTATTGTTGAGGCTCATGAT
GGACATGATGATGATGTGATTGATATTGAGGATGACCTTGACGATGTCATTGAAGAGGTAGAAGACTCAA
AACCAGATACCACTGCTCCTCCTTCATCTCCCAAGGTTACTTACAAAGCTCCAGTTCCAACAGGGGAAGT
ATATTTTGCTGATTCTTTTGACAGAGGAACTCTGTCAGGGTGGATTTTATCCAAAGCCAAGAAAGACGAT
ACCGATGATGAAATTGCCAAATATGATGGAAAGTGGGAGGTAGAGGAAATGAAGGAGTCAAAGCTTCCAG
GTGATAAAGGACTTGTGTTGATGTCTCGGGCCAAGCATCATGCCATCTCTGCTAAACTGAACAAGCCCTT
CCTGTTTGACACCAAGCCTCTCATTGTTCAGTATGAGGTTAATTTCCAAAATGGAATAGAATGTGGTGGT
GCCTATGTGAAACTGCTTTCTAAAACACCAGAACTCAACCTGGATCAGTTCCATGACAAGACCCCTTATA
CGATTATGTTTGGTCCAGATAAATGTGGAGAGGACTATAAACTGCACTTCATCTTCCGACACAAAAACCC
CAAAACGGGTATCTATGAAGAAAAACATGCTAAGAGGCCAGATGCAGATCTGAAGACCTATTTTACTGAT
AAGAAAACACATCTTTACACACTAATCTTGAATCCAGATAATAGTTTTGAAATACTGGTTGACCAATCTG
TGGTGAATAGTGGAAATCTGCTCAATGACATGACTCCTCCTGTAAATCCTTCACGTGAAATTGAGGACCC
AGAAGACCGGAAGCCCGAGGATTGGGATGAAAGACCAAAAATCCCAGATCCAGAAGCTGTCAAGCCAGAT
GACTGGGATGAAGATGCCCCTGCTAAGATTCCAGATGAAGAGGCCACAAAACCCGAAGGCTGGTTAGATG
ATGAGCCTGAGTACGTACCTGATCCAGACGCAGAGAAACCTGAGGATTGGGATGAAGACATGGATGGAGA
ATGGGAGGCTCCTCAGATTGCCAACCCTAGATGTGAGTCAGCTCCTGGATGTGGTGTCTGGCAGCGACCT
GTGATTGACAACCCCAATTATAAAGGCAAATGGAAGCCTCCTATGATTGACAATCCCAGTTACCAGGGAA
TCTGGAAACCCAGGAAAATACCAAATCCAGATTTCTTTGAAGATCTGGAACCTTTCAGAATGACTCCTTT
TAGTGCTATTGGTTTGGAGCTGTGGTCCATGACCTCTGACATTTTTTTTGACAACTTTATCATTTGTGCT
GATCGAAGAATAGTTGATGATTGGGCCAATGATGGATGGGGCCTGAAGAAAGCTGCTGATGGGGCTGCTG
AGCCAGGCGTTGTGGGGCAGATGAACGAGGCAGCTGAAGAGCGCCCGTGGCTGTGGGTAGTCTATATTCT
AACTGTAGCCCTTCCTGTGTTCCTGGTTATCCTCTTCTGCTGTTCTGGAAAGAAACAGACCAGTGGTATG
GAGTATAAGAAAACTGATGCACCTCAACCGGATGTGAAGGAAGAGGAAGAAGAGAAGGAAGAGGAAAAGG
ACAAGGGAGATGAGGAGGAGGAAGGAGAAGAGAAACTTGAAGAGAAACAGAAAAGTGATGCTGAAGAAGA
TGGTGGCACTGTCAGTCAAGAGGAGGAAGACAGAAAACCTAAAGCAGAGGAGGATGAAATTTTGAACAGA
TCACCAAGAAACAGAAAGCCACGAAGAGAGGGGGGTGCGTCAGGCGGCAGCGGATCTGGACCGGTCGCCA
CCATGGTGAGCAAGGGCGAGGGGCAATCGAAGCATGGGCTAAAGGAGGAGATGACGGTGAAGTACCACAT
GGAAGGTTGCGTTAATGGTCACAAATTTGTCATTACTGGAGAGGGCATTGGAAACCCTTTTAAGGGTAAG
CAAACTGCAAATTTGTGTGTGATAGAAGGAGGCCCGCTGCCGTTCTCGGAGGACATTTTAAGTCCGGGTT
TTAAATATGGTGACCGGATTTTCACAGAGTACCCACAGGATATTGTAGATTACTTCAAGAACTCATGTCC
AGCGGGCTATACGTGGGAAAGGAGCTTCCTCTTTGAGGACGGAGCGGTCTGTCGATGCAACGTGGACATA
ACAGTCTCTGAAAAGGAGAACTGCATCTATCACAAAAGTATCTTCAGAGGGGTGAATTTTCCCGCCGACG
GCCCCGTAATGAAGAAAATGACCACTAATTGGGAAGCTAGTACCGAGAAAATTGTGCCTGTTCCAAAGCA
AGGGATATTAAAAGGAAAGGTCAAAATGTACCTATTGCTGAAGGATGGCGGTCGTTATCATTGCCAGTTT
GATACGGTATATAAAGCTAAATCAGTGCCCTCCAAGATGCCAGAATGGCATTTTATACAGCATAAGCTCC
TTAGGGAGGACCGCTCTGATGCTAAAAACCAGAAATGGCAATTAACAGAACATGCAATCGCAGGCATGGA
CGAGCTGTACAAGTAAGCGGCCGCGACTCTAGATCATAATCAGCCATACCACATTTGTAGAGGTTTTACT
TGCTTTAAAAAACCTCCCACACCTCCCCCTGAACCTGAAACATAAAATGAATGCAATTGTTGTTGTTAAC
TTGTTTATTGCAGCTTATAATGGTTACAAATAAAGCAATAGCATCACAAATTTCACAAATAAAGCATTTT
TTTCACTGCATTCTAGTTGTGGTTTGTCCAAACTCATCAATGTATCTTAAGGCGTAAATTGTAAGCGTTA
ATATTTTGTTAAAATTCGCGTTAAATTTTTGTTAAATCAGCTCATTTTTTAACCAATAGGCCGAAATCGG
CAAAATCCCTTATAAATCAAAAGAATAGACCGAGATAGGGT
[37 nt withheld, positions 3472-3508]
AAAGAACGTGGACTCCAACGTCAAAGG
[49 nt withheld, positions 3536-3584]
T
[91 nt withheld, positions 3586-3676]
G
[124 nt withheld, positions 3678-3801]
CAGGTGGCACTTTTCGGGGAAATGTGCGCGGAACCCCTATTTGTTTATTTTTCTAAATACATTCAAATAT
GTATCCGCTCATGAGACAATAACCCTGATAAATGCTTCAATAATATTGAAAAAGGAAGAGTCCTGAGGCG
GAAAGAACCAGCTGTGGAATGTGTGTCAGTTAGGGTGTGGAAAGTCCCCAGGCTCCCCAGCAGGCAGAAG
TATGCAAAGCATGCATCTCAATTAGTCAGCAACCAGGTGTGGAAAGTCCCCAGGCTCCCCAGCAGGCAGA
AGTATGCAAAGCATGCATCTCAATTAGTCAGCAACCATAGTCCCGCCCCTAACTCCGCCCATCCCGCCCC
TAACTCCGCCCAGTTCCGCCCATTCTCCGCCCCATGGCTGACTAATTTTTTTTATTTATGCAGAGGCCGA
GGCCGCCTCGGCCTCTGAGCTATTCCAGAAGTAGTGAGGAGGCTTTTTTGGAGGCCTAGGCTTTTGCAAA
GATCGATCAAGAGACAGGATGAGGATCGTTTCGCATGATTGAACAAGATGGATTGCACGCAGGTTCTCCG
GCCGCTTGGGTGGAGAGGCTATTCGGCTATGACTGGGCACAACAGACAATCGGCTGCTCTGATGCCGCCG
TGTTCCGGCTGTCAGCGCAGGGGCGCCCGGTTCTTTTTGTCAAGACCGACCTGTCCGGTGCCCTGAATGA
ACTGCAAGACGAGGCAGCGCGGCTATCGTGGCTGGCCACGACGGGCGTTCCTTGCGCAGCTGTGCTCGAC
GTTGTCACTGAAGCGGGAAGGGACTGGCTGCTATTGGGCGAAGTGCCGGGGCAGGATCTCCTGTCATCTC
ACCTTGCTCCTGCCGAGAAAGTATCCATCATGGCTGATGCAATGCGGCGGCTGCATACGCTTGATCCGGC
TACCTGCCCATTCGACCACCAAGCGAAACATCGCATCGAGCGAGCACGTACTCGGATGGAAGCCGGTCTT
GTCGATCAGGATGATCTGGACGAAGAGCATCAGGGGCTCGCGCCAGCCGAACTGTTCGCCAGGCTCAAGG
CGAGCATGCCCGACGGCGAGGATCTCGTCGTGACCCATGGCGATGCCTGCTTGCCGAATATCATGGTGGA
AAATGGCCGCTTTTCTGGATTCATCGACTGTGGCCGGCTGGGTGTGGCGGACCGCTATCAGGACATAGCG
TTGGCTACCCGTGATATTGCTGAAGAGCTTGGCGGCGAATGGGCTGACCGCTTCCTCGTGCTTTACGGTA
TCGCCGCTCCCGATTCGCAGCGCATCGCCTTCTATCGCCTTCTTGACGAGTTCTTCTGAGCGGGACTCTG
GGGTTCGAAATGACCGACCAAGCGACGCCCAACCTGCCATCACGAGATTTCGATTCCACCGCCGCCTTCT
ATGAAAGGTTGGGCTTCGGAATCGTTTTCCGGGACGCCGGCTGGATGATCCTCCAGCGCGGGGATCTCAT
GCTGGAGTTCTTCGCCCACCCTAGGGGGAGGCTAACTGAAACACGGAAGGAGACAATACCGGAAGGAACC
CGCGCTATGACGGCAATAAAAAGACAGAATAAAACGCACGGTGTTGGGTCGTTTGTTCATAAACGCGGGG
TTCGGTCCCAGGGCTGGCACTCTGTCGATACCCCACCGAGACCCCATTGGGGCCAATACGCCCGCGTTTC
TTCCTTTTCCCCACCCCACCCCCCAAGTTCGGGTGAAGGCCCAGGGCTCGCAGCCAACGTCGGGGCGGCA
GGCCCTGCCATAGCCTCAGGTTACTCATATATACTTTAGATTGATTTAAAACTTCATTTTTAATTTAAAA
GGATCTAGGTGAAGATCCTTTTTGATAATCTCATGACCAAAATCCCTTAACGTGAGTTTTCGTTCCACTG
AGCGTCAGACCCCGTAGAAAAGATCAAAGGATCTTCTTGAGATCCTTTTTTTCTGCGCGTAATCTGCTGC
TTGCAAACAAAAAAACCACCGCTACCAGCGGTGGTTTGTTTGCCGGATCAAGAGCTACCAACTCTTTTTC
CGAAGGTAACTGGCTTCAGCAGAGCGCAGATACCAAATACTGTTCTTCTAGTGTAGCCGTAGTTAGGCCA
CCACTTCAAGAACTCTGTAGCACCGCCTACATACCTCGCTCTGCTAATCCTGTTACCAGTGGCTGCTGCC
AGTGGCGATAAGTCGTGTCTTACCGGGTTGGACTCAAGACGATAGTTACCGGATAAGGCGCAGCGGTCGG
GCTGAACGGGGGGTTCGTGCACACAGCCCAGCTTGGAGCGAACGACCTACACCGAACTGAGATACCTACA
GCGTGAGCTATGAGAAAGCGCCACGCTTCCCGAAGGGAGAAAGGCGGACAGGTATCCGGTAAGCGGCAGG
GTCGGAACAGGAGAGCGCACGAGGGAGCTTCCAGGGGGAAACGCCTGGTATCTTTATAGTCCTGTCGGGT
TTCGCCACCTCTGACTTGAGCGTCGATTTTTGTGATGCTCGTCAGGGGGGCGGAGCCTATGGAAAAACGC
CAGCAACGCGGCCTTTTTACGGTTCCTGGCCTTTTGCTGGCCTTTTGCTCACATGTTCTTTCCTGCGTTA
TCCCCTGATTCTGTGGATAACCGTATTACCGCCATGCATTAGTTATTAATAGTAATCAATTACGGGGTCA
TTAGTTCATAGCCCATATATGGAGTTCCG
